>Addgene plasmid #189777 | pCyterm-mScarlet-I3_N1 | addgene full sequence | sequence record 376495 | Addgene NGS Result
AACGCCAGCAACGCGGCCTTTTTACGGTTCCTGGCCTTTTGCTGGCCTTTTGCTCACATGTTCTTTCCTG
CGTTATCCCCTGATTCTGTGGATAACCGTATTACCGCCATGCATTAGTTATTAATAGTAATCAATTACGG
GGTCATTAGTTCATAGCCCATATATGGAGTTCCGCGTTACATAACTTACGGTAAATGGCCCGCCTGGCTG
ACCGCCCAACGACCCCCGCCCATTGACGTCAATAATGACGTATGTTCCCATAGTAACGCCAATAGGGACT
TTCCATTGACGTCAATGGGTGGAGTATTTACGGTAAACTGCCCACTTGGCAGTACATCAAGTGTATCATA
TGCCAAGTACGCCCCCTATTGACGTCAATGACGGTAAATGGCCCGCCTGGCATTATGCCCAGTACATGAC
CTTATGGGACTTTCCTACTTGGCAGTACATCTACGTATTAGTCATCGCTATTACCATGGTGATGCGGTTT
TGGCAGTACATCAATGGGCGTGGATAGCGGTTTGACTCACGGGGATTTCCAAGTCTCCACCCCATTGACG
TCAATGGGAGTTTGTTTTGGCACCAAAATCAACGGGACTTTCCAAAATGTCGTAACAACTCCGCCCCATT
GACGCAAATGGGCGGTAGGCGTGTACGGTGGGAGGTCTATATAAGCAGAGCTGGTTTAGTGAACCGTCAG
ATCCGCTAGCGCTACCGGACTCAGATCTGGTACCCCTTGCAGCTTCCAGTTGTCAGGAAGAGAAGGCTCC
CATGGATCCTGTGGTGGTGCTGGGGCTCTGTCTCTCCTGTTTGCTTCTCCTTTCACTCTGGAAACAGAGC
TATGGGGGAGGGAAGCTTCGAATTCTGCAGTCGACGGTACCGCGGGCCCGGGATCCACCGGTCGCCACCA
TGGATAGCACCGAGGCAGTGATCAAGGAGTTCATGCGGTTCAAGGTGCACATGGAGGGCTCCATGAACGG
CCACGAGTTCGAGATCGAGGGCGAGGGCGAGGGCCGCCCCTACGAGGGCACCCAGACCGCCAAGCTGAAG
GTGACCAAGGGTGGCCCCCTGCCCTTCTCCTGGGACATCCTGTCCCCTCAGTTCATGTACGGCTCCAGGG
CCTTCATCAAGCACCCCGCCGACATCCCCGACTACTGGAAGCAGTCCTTCCCCGAGGGCTTCAAGTGGGA
GCGCGTGATGATCTTCGAGGACGGCGGCACCGTGTCCGTGACCCAGGACACCTCCCTGGAGGACGGCACC
CTGATCTACAAGGTGAAGCTCCGCGGCGGCAACTTCCCTCCTGACGGCCCCGTAATGCAGAAGAGGACAA
TGGGCTGGGAAGCATCCACCGAGCGGTTGTACCCCGAGGACGTCGTGCTGAAGGGCGACATTAAGATGGC
CCTGCGCCTGAAGGACGGCGGCCGCTACCTGGCGGACTTCAAGACCACCTACAAGGCCAAGAAGCCCGTG
CAGATGCCCGGCGCCTTCAACATCGACCGCAAGTTGGACATCACCTCCCACAACGAGGACTACACCGTGG
TGGAACAGTACGAACGCTCCGTGGCCCGCCACTCCACCGGCGGCTCCGGTGGCTCCTAACTGTACAAGTA
AGCGGCCGCGACTCTAGATCATAATCAGCCATACCACATTTGTAGAGGTTTTACTTGCTTTAAAAAACCT
CCCACACCTCCCCCTGAACCTGAAACATAAAATGAATGCAATTGTTGTTGTTAACTTGTTTATTGCAGCT
TATAATGGTTACAAATAAAGCAATAGCATCACAAATTTCACAAATAAAGCATTTTTTTCACTGCATTCTA
GTTGTGGTTTGTCCAAACTCATCAATGTATCTTAAGGCGTAAATTGTAAGCGTTAATATTTTGTTAAAAT
TCGCGTTAAATTTTTGTTAAATCAGCTCATTTTTTAACCAATAGGCCGAAATCGGCAAAATCCCTTATAA
ATCAAAAGAATAGACCGAGATAGGGT
[37 nt withheld, positions 1987-2023]
AAAGAACGTGGACTCCAACGTCAAAGG
[49 nt withheld, positions 2051-2099]
T
[91 nt withheld, positions 2101-2191]
G
[124 nt withheld, positions 2193-2316]
CAGGTGGCACTTTTCGGGGAAATGTGCGCGGAACCCCTATTTGTTTATTTTTCTAAATACATTCAAATAT
GTATCCGCTCATGAGACAATAACCCTGATAAATGCTTCAATAATATTGAAAAAGGAAGAGTCCTGAGGCG
GAAAGAACCAGCTGTGGAATGTGTGTCAGTTAGGGTGTGGAAAGTCCCCAGGCTCCCCAGCAGGCAGAAG
TATGCAAAGCATGCATCTCAATTAGTCAGCAACCAGGTGTGGAAAGTCCCCAGGCTCCCCAGCAGGCAGA
AGTATGCAAAGCATGCATCTCAATTAGTCAGCAACCATAGTCCCGCCCCTAACTCCGCCCATCCCGCCCC
TAACTCCGCCCAGTTCCGCCCATTCTCCGCCCCATGGCTGACTAATTTTTTTTATTTATGCAGAGGCCGA
GGCCGCCTCGGCCTCTGAGCTATTCCAGAAGTAGTGAGGAGGCTTTTTTGGAGGCCTAGGCTTTTGCAAA
GATCGATCAAGAGACAGGATGAGGATCGTTTCGCATGATTGAACAAGATGGATTGCACGCAGGTTCTCCG
GCCGCTTGGGTGGAGAGGCTATTCGGCTATGACTGGGCACAACAGACAATCGGCTGCTCTGATGCCGCCG
TGTTCCGGCTGTCAGCGCAGGGGCGCCCGGTTCTTTTTGTCAAGACCGACCTGTCCGGTGCCCTGAATGA
ACTGCAAGACGAGGCAGCGCGGCTATCGTGGCTGGCCACGACGGGCGTTCCTTGCGCAGCTGTGCTCGAC
GTTGTCACTGAAGCGGGAAGGGACTGGCTGCTATTGGGCGAAGTGCCGGGGCAGGATCTCCTGTCATCTC
ACCTTGCTCCTGCCGAGAAAGTATCCATCATGGCTGATGCAATGCGGCGGCTGCATACGCTTGATCCGGC
TACCTGCCCATTCGACCACCAAGCGAAACATCGCATCGAGCGAGCACGTACTCGGATGGAAGCCGGTCTT
GTCGATCAGGATGATCTGGACGAAGAGCATCAGGGGCTCGCGCCAGCCGAACTGTTCGCCAGGCTCAAGG
CGAGCATGCCCGACGGCGAGGATCTCGTCGTGACCCATGGCGATGCCTGCTTGCCGAATATCATGGTGGA
AAATGGCCGCTTTTCTGGATTCATCGACTGTGGCCGGCTGGGTGTGGCGGACCGCTATCAGGACATAGCG
TTGGCTACCCGTGATATTGCTGAAGAGCTTGGCGGCGAATGGGCTGACCGCTTCCTCGTGCTTTACGGTA
TCGCCGCTCCCGATTCGCAGCGCATCGCCTTCTATCGCCTTCTTGACGAGTTCTTCTGAGCGGGACTCTG
GGGTTCGAAATGACCGACCAAGCGACGCCCAACCTGCCATCACGAGATTTCGATTCCACCGCCGCCTTCT
ATGAAAGGTTGGGCTTCGGAATCGTTTTCCGGGACGCCGGCTGGATGATCCTCCAGCGCGGGGATCTCAT
GCTGGAGTTCTTCGCCCACCCTAGGGGGAGGCTAACTGAAACACGGAAGGAGACAATACCGGAAGGAACC
CGCGCTATGACGGCAATAAAAAGACAGAATAAAACGCACGGTGTTGGGTCGTTTGTTCATAAACGCGGGG
TTCGGTCCCAGGGCTGGCACTCTGTCGATACCCCACCGAGACCCCATTGGGGCCAATACGCCCGCGTTTC
TTCCTTTTCCCCACCCCACCCCCCAAGTTCGGGTGAAGGCCCAGGGCTCGCAGCCAACGTCGGGGCGGCA
GGCCCTGCCATAGCCTCAGGTTACTCATATATACTTTAGATTGATTTAAAACTTCATTTTTAATTTAAAA
GGATCTAGGTGAAGATCCTTTTTGATAATCTCATGACCAAAATCCCTTAACGTGAGTTTTCGTTCCACTG
AGCGTCAGACCCCGTAGAAAAGATCAAAGGATCTTCTTGAGATCCTTTTTTTCTGCGCGTAATCTGCTGC
TTGCAAACAAAAAAACCACCGCTACCAGCGGTGGTTTGTTTGCCGGATCAAGAGCTACCAACTCTTTTTC
CGAAGGTAACTGGCTTCAGCAGAGCGCAGATACCAAATACTGTTCTTCTAGTGTAGCCGTAGTTAGGCCA
CCACTTCAAGAACTCTGTAGCACCGCCTACATACCTCGCTCTGCTAATCCTGTTACCAGTGGCTGCTGCC
AGTGGCGATAAGTCGTGTCTTACCGGGTTGGACTCAAGACGATAGTTACCGGATAAGGCGCAGCGGTCGG
GCTGAACGGGGGGTTCGTGCACACAGCCCAGCTTGGAGCGAACGACCTACACCGAACTGAGATACCTACA
GCGTGAGCTATGAGAAAGCGCCACGCTTCCCGAAGGGAGAAAGGCGGACAGGTATCCGGTAAGCGGCAGG
GTCGGAACAGGAGAGCGCACGAGGGAGCTTCCAGGGGGAAACGCCTGGTATCTTTATAGTCCTGTCGGGT
TTCGCCACCTCTGACTTGAGCGTCGATTTTTGTGATGCTCGTCAGGGGGGCGGAGCCTATGGAAA
Features (pLannotate 1.2.2; 17 found; start..end, strand, type, name):
     48..107     +  rep_origin     RSF ori (fragment): Plasmids containing the RSF 1030 origin of replication can be propagated in E. coli cells that contain additional plasmids with compatible origins.
    175..478     +  enhancer       CMV enhancer: human cytomegalovirus immediate early enhancer
    479..682     +  promoter       CMV promoter: human cytomegalovirus (CMV) immediate early promoter
    705..728     +  misc_feature   MCS (fragment): multiple cloning site
    772..858     +  CDS            CYP2C1 (fragment): CP2C1_RABIT - Experimental evidence at protein level: Swiss-Prot protein existence level 1. Cytochromes P450 are a group of heme-thiolate monooxygenases. In liver microsomes, this enzyme is involved in an NADPH-dependent electron transport pathway. It oxidizes a variety of structurally unrelated compounds, including steroids, fatty acids, and xenobiotics. From Oryctolagus cuniculus (Rabbit).
    853..896     +  misc_feature   MCS (fragment): multiple cloning site
    910..1580    +  CDS            mScarlet-2I (fragment): mScarlet-I derivative in which the N- and C-termini have been modified to reduce cytotoxicity (Valbuena et al., 2020) preserves the original mammalian codon optimization
   1627..1710    +  CDS            large T antigen (fragment): large T antigen from SV40 (simian virus 40)
   1733..1854    +  polyA_signal   SV40 poly(A) signal: SV40 polyadenylation signal
   1888..2316    -  rep_origin     f1 ori (sequence partly withheld): f1 bacteriophage origin of replication; arrow indicates direction of (+) strand synthesis
   2343..2447    +  promoter       AmpR promoter: bla
   2449..2806    +  promoter       SV40 promoter: SV40 enhancer and early promoter
   2841..3635    +  CDS            NeoR/KanR: aminoglycoside phosphotransferase from Tn5; aph(3')-II (or nptII); confers resistance to neomycin, kanamycin, and G418 (Geneticin®)
   3656..3808    +  CDS            ble (fragment): BLE_KLEPN - Experimental evidence at protein level: Swiss-Prot protein existence level 1. Binding protein with a strong affinity to the bleomycin family of antibiotics. Binds to CL990; an antimitotic-antibiotic compound. From Klebsiella pneumoniae.
   3867..3914    +  polyA_signal   HSV TK poly(A) signal: herpes simplex virus thymidine kinase polyadenylation signal (Cole and Stacy, 1985)
   4005..4021    -  polyA_signal   bGH poly(A) signal (fragment): bovine growth hormone polyadenylation signal
   4243..4831    +  rep_origin     ori: high-copy-number ColE1/pMB1/pBR322/pUC origin of replication
