[The description below was written by a language model from this plasmid's Addgene catalogue record and pLannotate feature annotations shown in this document.]
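Description:
pCyterm-mScarlet-I3_N1 is a 4.8 kb mammalian expression plasmid built on an N1-type backbone (pN1), in which the fluorescent protein sits downstream of the cloning site so that a partner sequence is fused to its N-terminus. It is propagated in E. coli at high copy from a ColE1/pUC-type origin and selected with kanamycin. The single NeoR/KanR (Tn5 aminoglycoside phosphotransferase) gene is preceded by both a bacterial bla-type promoter and the SV40 enhancer/early promoter and is followed by the HSV TK polyadenylation signal, so the same marker can also confer G418 resistance in mammalian cells. An f1 origin is present as well. Several short annotated fragments (RSF ori, ble, bGH poly(A), SV40 large T antigen) appear to be partial matches to backbone sequence rather than functional elements.

The payload is driven by the human CMV immediate-early enhancer and promoter and terminated by the SV40 poly(A) signal. It encodes "Cyterm", a short N-terminal segment annotated as a fragment of rabbit cytochrome P450 2C1, joined through residual multiple-cloning-site sequence to the red fluorescent protein mScarlet-I3; the automated annotation labels this reading frame as a related mScarlet-I derivative. The P450 segment serves as an endoplasmic reticulum membrane anchor that displays the fluorescent protein on the cytoplasmic face of the ER. This is the basis of the OSER (organized smooth endoplasmic reticulum) assay. If the attached fluorescent protein tends to self-associate, it draws ER membranes together into stacked whorl structures visible by microscopy, whereas a truly monomeric protein leaves a normal reticular network. The construct is intended for transfection into mammalian cells to score the oligomerization tendency of mScarlet-I3 in this way.
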