Addgene plasmid #189777: pCyterm-mScarlet-I3_N1
Purpose: Construct for testing oligimerization of mScarlet-I3 in mammalian cells by OSER assay
Depositing lab: Dorus Gadella. Depositing organization: University of Amsterdam. Publication: mScarlet3: a brilliant and fast-maturing red fluorescent protein. Gadella TWJ Jr, van Weeren L, Stouthamer J, Hink MA, Wolters AHG, Giepmans BNG, Aumonier S, Dupuy J, Royant A. Nat Methods. 2023 Apr;20(4):541-545. doi: 10.1038/s41592-023-01809-y. Epub 2023 Mar 27. PubMed 36973546.
Backbone
  Vector backbone: pN1
  Vector type: Mammalian Expression
Growth in bacteria
  Bacterial resistance: Kanamycin, 50 μg/mL
  Growth temperature: 37°C
  Growth strain: DH5alpha
  Copy number: High Copy
Gene/Insert
  Gene/Insert name: Cyterm-mScarlet-I3
  Species: Synthetic
  Promoter: CMV
  Cloning method: Restriction Enzyme; 5′ cloning site unknown (unknown if destroyed)
Terms and licenses: Academic/Nonprofit Terms; Industry Terms: Not Available to Industry
How to cite: pCyterm-mScarlet-I3_N1 was a gift from Dorus Gadella (Addgene plasmid # 189777 ; http://n2t.net/addgene:189777 ; RRID:Addgene_189777)
